>Addgene plasmid #78793 | p3xFLAG-CMV TIP60 delta HAT | addgene full sequence | sequence record 266104 | Addgene NGS Result
GACATTGATTATTGACTAGTTATTAATAGTAATCAATTACGGGGTCATTAGTTCATAGCCCATATATGGA
GTTCCGCGTTACATAACTTACGGTAAATGGCCCGCCTGGCTGACCGCCCAACGACCCCCGCCCATTGACG
TCAATAATGACGTATGTTCCCATAGTAACGCCAATAGGGACTTTCCATTGACGTCAATGGGTGGAGTATT
TACGGTAAACTGCCCACTTGGCAGTACATCAAGTGTATCATATGCCAAGTCCGCCCCCTATTGACGTCAA
TGACGGTAAATGGCCCGCCTGGCATTATGCCCAGTACATGACCTTACGGGACTTTCCTACTTGGCAGTAC
ATCTACGTATTAGTCATCGCTATTACCATGGTGATGCGGTTTTGGCAGTACACCAATGGGCGTGGATAGC
GGTTTGACTCACGGGGATTTCCAAGTCTCCACCCCATTGACGTCAATGGGAGTTTGTTTTGGCACCAAAA
TCAACGGGACTTTCCAAAATGTCGTAATAACCCCGCCCCGTTGACGCAAATGGGCGGTAGGCGTGTACGG
TGGGAGGTCTATATAAGCAGAGCTCGTTTAGTGAACCGTCAGAATTAACCATGGACTACAAAGACCATGA
CGGTGATTATAAAGATCATGACATCGATTACAAGGATGACGATGACAAGCTTGCGGCCGCAATGGCGGAG
GTGGGGGAGATAATCGAGGGCTGCCGCCTACCCGTGCTGCGGCGGAACCAGGACAACGAAGATGAGTGGC
CCCTGGCCGAGATCCTGAGCGTGAAGGACATCAGTGGCCGGAAGCTTTTCTACGTCCATTACATTGACTT
CAACAAACGTCTGGATGAATGGGTGACGCATGAGCGGCTGGACCTAAAGAAGATCCAGTTCCCCAAGAAA
GAGGCCAAGACCCCCACTAAGAACGGACTTCCTGGGTCCCGTCCTGGCTCTCCAGAGAGAGAGGTGCCGG
CCTCGGCGCAGGCCAGCGGGAAGACCTTGCCAATCCCGGTCCAGATCACACTCCGCTTCAACCTGCCCAA
GGAGCGGGAGGCCATTCCCGGTGGCGAGCCTGACCAGCCGCTCTCCTCCAGCTCCTGCCTGCAGCCCAAC
CACCGCTCAACGAAACGGAAGGTGGAGGTGGTTTCACCAGCAACTCCAGTGCCCAGCGAGACAGCCCCGG
CCTCGGTTTTTCCCCAGAATGGAGCCGCCCGTAGGGCAGTGGCAGCCCAGCCAGGACGGAAGCGAAAATC
GAATTGTTTGGGCACTGATGAGGACTCCCAGGACAGCTCTGATGGAATACCGTCAGCACCACGCATGACT
GGCAGCCTGGTGTCTGATCGAAGCCACGACGACATCGTCACCCGGATGAAGAACATTGAGTGCATTGAGC
TGGGCCGGCACCGCCTCAAGCCGTGGTACTTCTCCCCGTACCCACAGGAACTCACCACATTGCCTGTCCT
CTACCTGTGCGAGTTCTGCCTCAAGTACGGCCGTAGTCTCAAGTGTCTTCAGCGTCATTTGACCAAGTGT
GACCTACGACATCCTCCAGGCAATGAGATTTACCGCAAGGGCACCATCTCCTTCTTTGAGATTGATGGAC
GTAAGAACAAGAGTTATTCCCAGAACCTGTGTCTTTTGGCCAAGTGTTTCCTTGACCATAAGACACTGTA
CTATGACACAGACCCTTTCCTCTTCTACGTCATGACAGAGTATGACTGTAAGGGCTTCCACATCGTGGGC
TACTTCTCCAAGGAGAAAGAATCAACGGAAGACTATGAACTCTCCAAAGTGGAAGGGAAAACAGGGACCC
CTGAGAAGCCCCTCTCAGACCTTGGCCTCCTATCCTATCGAAGCTACTGGTCCCAGACCATCCTGGAGAT
CCTGATGGGGCTGAAGTCGGAGAGCGGGGAGAGGCCACAGATCACCATCAATGAGATTAGTGAAATCACC
AGCATCAAGAAGGAGGATGTCATCTCCACTCTGCAGTACCTCAATCTCATCAACTACTACAAGGGCCAGT
ACATCCTCACACTGTCAGAGGACATCGTGGATGGCCATGAGCGGGCCATGCTCAAGCGGCTCCTGCGGAT
CGACTCCAAGTGTCTGCACTTCACTCCCAAGGACTGGAGCAAGAGGGGGAAGTGGTGATCTAGAGGATCC
CGGGTGGCATCCCTGTGACCCCTCCCCAGTGCCTCTCCTGGCCCTGGAAGTTGCCACTCCAGTGCCCACC
AGCCTTGTCCTAATAAAATTAAGTTGCATCATTTTGTCTGACTAGGTGTCCTTCTATAATATTATGGGGT
GGAGGGGGGTGGTATGGAGCAAGGGGCAAGTTGGGAAGACAACCTGTAGGGCCTGCGGGGTCTATTGGGA
ACCAAGCTGGAGTGCAGTGGCACAATCTTGGCTCACTGCAATCTCCGCCTCCTGGGTTCAAGCGATTCTC
CTGCCTCAGCCTCCCGAGTTGTTGGGATTCCAGGCATGCATGACCAGGCTCAGCTAATTTTTGTTTTTTT
GGTAGAGACGGGGTTTCACCATATTGGCCAGGCTGGTCTCCAACTCCTAATCTCAGGTGATCTACCCACC
TTGGCCTCCCAAATTGCTGGGATTACAGGCGTGAACCACTGCTCCCTTCCCTGTCCTTCTGATTTTAAAA
TAACTATACCAGCAGGAGGACGTCCAGACACAGCATAGGCTACCTGGCCATGCCCAACCGGTGGGACATT
TGAGTTGCTTGCTTGGCACTGTCCTCTCATGCGTTGGGTCCACTCAGTAGATGCCTGTTGAATTGGGTAC
GCGGCCAGCTTGGCTGTGGAATGTGTGTCAGTTAGGGTGTGGAAAGTCCCCAGGCTCCCCAGCAGGCAGA
AGTATGCAAAGCATGCATCTCAATTAGTCAGCAACCAGGTGTGGAAAGTCCCCAGGCTCCCCAGCAGGCA
GAAGTATGCAAAGCATGCATCTCAATTAGTCAGCAACCATAGTCCCGCCCCTAACTCCGCCCATCCCGCC
CCTAACTCCGCCCAGTTCCGCCCATTCTCCGCCCCATGGCTGACTAATTTTTTTTATTTATGCAGAGGCC
GAGGCCGCCTCGGCCTCTGAGCTATTCCAGAAGTAGTGAGGAGGCTTTTTTGGAGGAATTGATCAGCTTG
GGATCTGATCAAGAGACAGGATGAGGATCGTTTCGCATGATTGAACAAGATGGATTGCACGCAGGTTCTC
CGGCCGCTTGGGTGGAGAGGCTATTCGGCTATGACTGGGCACAACAGACAATCGGCTGCTCTGATGCCGC
CGTGTTCCGGCTGTCAGCGCAGGGGCGCCCGGTTCTTTTTGTCAAGACCGACCTGTCCGGTGCCCTGAAT
GAACTGCAGGACGAGGCAGCGCGGCTATCGTGGCTGGCCACGACGGGCGTTCCTTGCGCAGCTGTGCTCG
ACGTTGTCACTGAAGCGGGAAGGGACTGGCTGCTATTGGGCGAAGTGCCGGGGCAGGATCTCCTGTCATC
TCACCTTGCTCCTGCCGAGAAAGTATCCATCATGGCTGATGCAATGCGGCGGCTGCATACGCTTGATCCG
GCTACCTGCCCATTCGACCACCAAGCGAAACATCGCATCGAGCGAGCACGTACTCGGATGGAAGCCGGTC
TTGTCGATCAGGATGATCTGGACGAAGAGCATCAGGGGCTCGCGCCAGCCGAACTGTTCGCCAGGCTCAA
GGCGCGCATGCCCGACGGCGAGGATCTCGTCGTGACCCATGGCGATGCCTGCTTGCCGAATATCATGGTG
GAAAATGGCCGCTTTTCTGGATTCATCGACTGTGGCCGGCTGGGTGTGGCGGACCGCTATCAGGACATAG
CGTTGGCTACCCGTGATATTGCTGAAGAGCTTGGCGGCGAATGGGCTGACCGCTTCCTCGTGCTTTACGG
TATCGCCGCTCCCGATTCGCAGCGCATCGCCTTCTATCGCCTTCTTGACGAGTTCTTCTGAGCGGGACTC
TGGGGTTCGAAATGACCGACCAAGCGACGCCCAACCTGCCATCACGAGATTTCGATTCCACCGCCGCCTT
CTATGAAAGGTTGGGCTTCGGAATCGTTTTCCGGGACGCCGGCTGGATGATCCTCCAGCGCGGGGATCTC
ATGCTGGAGTTCTTCGCCCACCCCGGGCTCGATCCCCTCGCGAGTTGGTTCAGCTGCTGCCTGAGGCTGG
ACGACCTCGCGGAGTTCTACCGGCAGTGCAAATCCGTCGGCATCCAGGAAACCAGCAGCGGCTATCCGCG
CATCCATGCCCCCGAACTGCAGGAGTGGGGAGGCACGATGGCCGCTTTGGTCGACCCGGACGGGACGCTC
CTGCGCCTGATACAGAACGAATTGCTTGCAGGCATCTCATGAGTGTGTCTTCCCGTTTTCCGCCTGAGGT
CACTGCGTGGATGGAGCGCTGGCGCCTGCTGCGCGACGGCGAGCTGCTCACCACCCACTCGCCAAGCTGG
AACCGTAAAAAGGCCGCGTTGCTGGCGTTTTTCCATAGGCTCCGCCCCCCTGACGAGCATCACAAAAATC
GACGCTCAAGTCAGAGGTGGCGAAACCCGACAGGACTATAAAGATACCAGGCGTTTCCCCCTGGAAGCTC
CCTCGTGCGCTCTCCTGTTCCGACCCTGCCGCTTACCGGATACCTGTCCGCCTTTCTCCCTTCGGGAAGC
GTGGCGCTTTCTCATAGCTCACGCTGTAGGTATCTCAGTTCGGTGTAGGTCGTTCGCTCCAAGCTGGGCT
GTGTGCACGAACCCCCCGTTCAGCCCGACCGCTGCGCCTTATCCGGTAACTATCGTCTTGAGTCCAACCC
GGTAAGACACGACTTATCGCCACTGGCAGCAGCCACTGGTAACAGGATTAGCAGAGCGAGGTATGTAGGC
GGTGCTACAGAGTTCTTGAAGTGGTGGCCTAACTACGGCTACACTAGAAGAACAGTATTTGGTATCTGCG
CTCTGCTGAAGCCAGTTACCTTCGGAAAAAGAGTTGGTAGCTCTTGATCCGGCAAACAAACCACCGCTGG
TAGCGGTGGTTTTTTTGTTTGCAAGCAGCAGATTACGCGCAGAAAAAAAGGATCTCAAGAAGATCCTTTG
ATCTTTTCTACGGGGTCTGACGCTCAGTGGAACGAAAACTCACGTTAAGGGATTTTGGTCATGAGATTAT
CAAAAAGGATCTTCACCTAGATCCTTTTAAATTAAAAATGAAGTTTTAAATCAATCTAAAGTATATATGA
GTAAACTTGGTCTGACAGTTACCAATGCTTAATCAGTGAGGCACCTATCTCAGCGATCTGTCTATTTCGT
TCATCCATAGTTGCCTGACTCCCCGTCGTGTAGATAACTACGATACGGGAGGGCTTACCATCTGGCCCCA
GTGCTGCAATGATACCGCGAGACCCACGCTCACCGGCTCCAGATTTATCAGCAATAAACCAGCCAGCCGG
AAGGGCCGAGCGCAGAAGTGGTCCTGCAACTTTATCCGCCTCCATCCAGTCTATTAATTGTTGCCGGGAA
GCTAGAGTAAGTAGTTCGCCAGTTAATAGTTTGCGCAACGTTGTTGCCATTGCTACAGGCATCGTGGTGT
CACGCTCGTCGTTTGGTATGGCTTCATTCAGCTCCGGTTCCCAACGATCAAGGCGAGTTACATGATCCCC
CATGTTGTGCAAAAAAGCGGTTAGCTCCTTCGGTCCTCCGATCGTTGTCAGAAGTAAGTTGGCCGCAGTG
TTATCACTCATGGTTATGGCAGCACTGCATAATTCTCTTACTGTCATGCCATCCGTAAGATGCTTTTCTG
TGACTGGTGAGTACTCAACCAAGTCATTCTGAGAATAGTGTATGCGGCGACCGAGTTGCTCTTGCCCGGC
GTCAATACGGGATAATACCGCGCCACATAGCAGAACTTTAAAAGTGCTCATCATTGGAAAACGTTCTTCG
GGGCGAAAACTCTCAAGGATCTTACCGCTGTTGAGATCCAGTTCGATGTAACCCACTCGTGCACCCAACT
GATCTTCAGCATCTTTTACTTTCACCAGCGTTTCTGGGTGAGCAAAAACAGGAAGGCAAAATGCCGCAAA
AAAGGGAATAAGGGCGACACGGAAATGTTGAATACTCATACTCTTCCTTTTTCAATATTATTGAAGCATT
TATCAGGGTTATTGTCTCATGAGCGGATACATATTTGAATGTATTTAGAAAAATAAACAAATAGGGGTTC
CGCGCACATTTCCCCGAAAAGTGCCACCTG
[124 nt withheld, positions 6261-6384]
C
[91 nt withheld, positions 6386-6476]
A
[49 nt withheld, positions 6478-6526]
CCTTTGACGTTGGAGTCCACGTTCTTT
[37 nt withheld, positions 6554-6590]
ACCCTATCTCGGTCTATTCTTTTGATTTATAAGGGATTTTGCCGATTTCGGCCTATTGGTTAAAAAATGA
GCTGATTTAACAAAAATTTAACGCGAATTTTAACAAAATATTAACGCTTACAATTTCCATTCGCCATTCA
GGCTGCGCAACTGTTGGGAAGGGCGATCGGTGCGGGCCTCTTCGCTATTACGCCAGCTGGCGAAAGGGGG
ATGTGCTGCAAGGCGATTAAGTTGGGTAACGCCAGGGTTTTCCCAGTCACGACGTTGTAAAACGACGGCC
AGTGCCAAGCTGATCTATACATTGAATCAATATTGGCAATTAGCCATATTAGTCATTGGTTATATAGCAT
AAATCAATATTGGCTATTGGCCATTGCATACGTTGTATCTATATCATAATATGTACATTTATATTGGCTC
ATGTCCAATATGACCGCCATGTT
Features (pLannotate 1.2.2; 13 found; start..end, strand, type, name):
      1..380     +  enhancer       CMV enhancer: human cytomegalovirus immediate early enhancer
    382..581     +  promoter       CMV promoter: human cytomegalovirus (CMV) immediate early promoter
    614..679     +  CDS            3xFLAG: three tandem FLAG® epitope tags, followed by an enterokinase cleavage site
    692..2155    +  CDS            KAT5: KAT5_HUMAN - Also known as HTATIP, TIP60. Experimental evidence at protein level: Swiss-Prot protein existence level 1. Catalytic subunit of the NuA4 histone acetyltransferase complex which is involved in transcriptional activation of select genes principally by acetylation of nucleosomal histones H4 and H2A (PubMed:12776177, PubMed:15042092, PubMed:15121871, PubMed:15310756, PubMed:14966270, PubMed:16387653, PubMed:19909775, PubMed:15196461). This modification may both alter nucleosome-DNA interactions and promote interaction of the modified histones with other proteins which positively regul
   2172..2794    +  polyA_signal   hGH poly(A) signal: human growth hormone polyadenylation signal
   2836..3133    +  promoter       SV40 promoter: SV40 enhancer and early promoter
   3187..3978    +  CDS            neo: KKA2_KLEPN - Also known as kan, nptII. Experimental evidence at protein level: Swiss-Prot protein existence level 1. Resistance to kanamycin, neomycin, paromomycin, ribostamycin, butirosin and gentamicin B. From Klebsiella pneumoniae.
   4002..4379    +  CDS            ble: BLE_KLEPN - Experimental evidence at protein level: Swiss-Prot protein existence level 1. Binding protein with a strong affinity to the bleomycin family of antibiotics. Binds to CL990; an antimitotic-antibiotic compound. From Klebsiella pneumoniae.
   4510..5098    -  rep_origin     ori: high-copy-number ColE1/pMB1/pBR322/pUC origin of replication
   5269..6129    -  CDS            AmpR: β-lactamase; bla; confers resistance to ampicillin, carbenicillin, and related antibiotics
   6130..6234    -  promoter       AmpR promoter: bla
   6261..6689    +  rep_origin     f1 ori (sequence partly withheld): f1 bacteriophage origin of replication; arrow indicates direction of (+) strand synthesis
   6720..6874    -  CDS            lacZα (fragment): LacZα fragment of β-galactosidase; lacZ fragment
