[The description below was written by a language model from this plasmid's Addgene catalogue record and pLannotate feature annotations shown in this document.]
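Description:
p3xFLAG-CMV TIP60 delta HAT is a mammalian expression plasmid of about 7.0 kb, built on the p3xFLAG-CMV backbone, for overexpressing a mutant form of human TIP60 (KAT5) that lacks its histone acetyltransferase (HAT) domain. It is propagated in E. coli through a high-copy ColE1/pUC-type origin and selected with ampicillin via the bla gene and its own promoter. An f1 phage origin and a residual lacZα fragment are also present as backbone elements.

The expression cassette consists of the human cytomegalovirus immediate-early enhancer and promoter, followed by a backbone-encoded N-terminal 3xFLAG tag, which includes an enterokinase cleavage site. The KAT5 coding sequence follows, and the transcript is terminated by the human growth hormone polyadenylation signal. The annotated KAT5 region spans roughly 1.46 kb. The record does not give the boundaries of the HAT deletion, and the cloning sites used are listed as unknown. Downstream, an SV40 enhancer/early promoter precedes a neomycin phosphotransferase gene, which would allow G418 selection of stably transfected mammalian cells. It is followed by a ble (bleomycin-binding protein) reading frame, an arrangement typical of Tn5-derived marker segments.

TIP60 is the catalytic subunit of the NuA4 acetyltransferase complex, so a HAT-deleted version is typically used as a catalytically deficient comparison to the wild-type protein. This helps test whether a cellular effect depends on its acetyltransferase activity. The FLAG epitopes allow detection and immunoprecipitation of the expressed protein. The associated publication concerns Tip60-dependent acetylation and stabilization of p21 in the DNA damage response.
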