Addgene plasmid #78793: p3xFLAG-CMV TIP60 delta HAT
Purpose: To overexpress TIP60 delta HAT in Mammalian Cell
Depositing lab: Jaewhan Song. Depositing organization: Yonsei University. Publication: Stabilization of p21 (Cip1/WAF1) following Tip60-dependent acetylation is required for p21-mediated DNA damage response. Lee MS, Seo J, Choi DY, Lee EW, Ko A, Ha NC, Yoon JB, Lee HW, Kim KP, Song J. Cell Death Differ. 2013 Apr;20(4):620-9. doi: 10.1038/cdd.2012.159. Epub 2012 Dec 14. PubMed 23238566.
Backbone
  Vector backbone: p3xFLAG-CMV
  Vector type: Mammalian Expression
Growth in bacteria
  Bacterial resistance: Ampicillin, 100 μg/mL
  Growth temperature: 37°C
  Growth strain: DH5alpha
  Copy number: High Copy
Gene/Insert
  Gene/Insert name: TIP60
  Species: H. sapiens (human)
  Mutation: HAT domain deletion mutation
  Entrez Gene: KAT5 (a.k.a. ESA1, HTATIP, HTATIP1, NEDFASB, PLIP, TIP, TIP60, ZC2HC5, cPLA2)
  Promoter: CMV
  Tag / fusion protein: 3xFLAG (N terminal on backbone)
  Cloning method: Restriction Enzyme; 5′ cloning site unknown (unknown if destroyed); 3′ cloning site unknown (unknown if destroyed)
  Sequencing primers: 5′ CMV-F; 3′ hGH-PA-R
Terms and licenses: Academic/Nonprofit Terms; Industry Terms: Not Available to Industry
How to cite: p3xFLAG-CMV TIP60 delta HAT was a gift from Jaewhan Song (Addgene plasmid # 78793 ; http://n2t.net/addgene:78793 ; RRID:Addgene_78793)
