>Addgene plasmid #78793 | p3xFLAG-CMV TIP60 delta HAT | addgene partial sequence | sequence record 151969 | CMV-F 5'-CGCAAATGGGCGGTAGGCGTG-3'
TAAAGATCATGACATCGATTACAAGGATGACGATGACAAGCTTGCGGCCGCAATGGCGGAGGTGGGGGAG
ATAATCGAGGGCTGCCGCCTACCCGTGCTGCGGCGGAACCAGGACAACGAAGATGAGTGGCCCCTGGCCG
AGATCCTGAGCGTGAAGGACATCAGTGGCCGGAAGCTTTTCTACGTCCATTACATTGACTTCAACAAACG
TCTGGATGAATGGGTGACGCATGAGCGGCTGGACCTAAAGAAGATCCAGTTCCCCAAGAAAGAGGCCAAG
ACCCCCACTAAGAACGGACTTCCTGGGTCCCGTCCTGGCTCTCCAGAGAGAGAGGTGCCGGCCTCGGCGC
AGGCCAGCGGGAAGACCTTGCCAATCCCGGTCCAGATCACACTCCGCTTCAACCTGCCCAAGGAGCGGGA
GGCCATTCCCGGTGGCGAGCCTGACCAGCCGCTCTCCTCCAGCTCCTGCCTGCAGCCCAACCACCGCTCA
ACGAAACGGAAGGTGGAGGTGGTTTCACCAGCAACTCCAGTGCCCAGCGAGACAGCCCCGGCCTCGGTTT
TTCCCCAGAATGGAGCCGCCCGTAGGGCAGTGGCAGCCCAGCCAGGACGGAAGCGAAAATCGAATTGTTT
GGGCACTGATGAGGACTCCCAGGACAGCTCTGATGGAATACCGTCAGCACCACGCATGACTGGCAGCCTG
GTGTCTGATCGAAGCCACGACGACATCGTCACCCGGATGAAGAACATTGAGTGCATTGAGCTGGGCCGGC
ACCGCC
