>Addgene plasmid #78793 | p3xFLAG-CMV TIP60 delta HAT | addgene partial sequence | sequence record 151970 | hGH-PA-R 5'-CCAGCTTGGTTCCCAATAGA-3'
CCACTTGCCCTTGCTCCATACCACCCCCCTCCACCCCATAATATTATAGAAGGACACCTAGTCAGACAAA
ATGATGCAACTTAATTTTATTAGGACAAGGCTGGTGGGCACTGGAGTGGCAACTTCCAGGGCCAGGAGAG
GCACTGGGGAGGGGTCACAGGGATGCCACCCGGGATCCTCTAGATCACCACTTCCCCCTCTTGCTCCAGT
CCTTGGGAGTGAAGTGCAGACACTTGGAGTCGATCCGCAGGAGCCGCTTGAGCATGGCCCGCTCATGGCC
ATCCACGATGTCCTCTGACAGTGTGAGGATGTACTGGCCCTTGTAGTAGTTGATGAGATTGAGGTACTGC
AGAGTGGAGATGACATCCTCCTTCTTGATGCTGGTGATTTCACTAATCTCATTGATGGTGATCTGTGGCC
TCTCCCCGCTCTCCGACTTCAGCCCCATCAGGATCTCCAGGATGGTCTGGGACCAGTAGCTTCGATAGGA
TAGGAGGCCAAGGTCTGAGAGGGGCTTCTCAGGGGTCCCTGTTTTCCCTTCCACTTTGGAGAGTTCATAG
TCTTCCGTTGATTCTTTCTCCTTGGAGAAGTAGCCCACGATGTGGAAGCCCTTACAGTCATACTCTGTCA
TGACGTAGAAGAGGAAAGGGTCTGTGTCATAGTACAGTGTCTTATGGTCAAGGAAACACTTGGCCAAAAG
ACACAGGTTCTGGGAATAACTCTTGTTCTTACGTCCATCAATCTCAAAGAAGGAGATGGTGCCCTTGCGG
TAAATCTCATTGCCTGGAGGATGTCGTA
